Addgene plasmid #204369: hKCNQ5(L341I).ires.GFP-pcDNA3
Purpose: Heterologous expression in mammalian cell lines or Xenopus oocyte (T7 RNA pol)
Depositing lab: Aguan Wei. Depositing organization: Seattle Children's Hospital and Research Institute. Publication: Human KCNQ5 de novo mutations underlie epilepsy and intellectual disability. Wei AD, Wakenight P, Zwingman TA, Bard AM, Sahai N, Willemsen MH, Schelhaas HJ, Stegmann APA, Verhoeven JS, de Man SA, Wessels MW, Kleefstra T, Shinde DN, Helbig KL, Basinger A, Wagner VF, Rodriguez-Buritica D, Bryant E, Millichap JJ, Millen KJ, Dobyns WB, Ramirez JM, Kalume FK. J Neurophysiol. 2022 Jul 1;128(1):40-61. doi: 10.1152/jn.00509.2021. Epub 2022 May 18. PubMed 35583973.
Backbone
  Vector backbone: pcDNA3
  Vector type: Mammalian Expression
Growth in bacteria
  Bacterial resistance: Ampicillin, 100 μg/mL
  Growth temperature: 37°C
  Growth strain: DH5alpha
  Copy number: High Copy
Gene/Insert
  Gene/Insert name: KCNQ5
  Species: H. sapiens (human)
  Mutation: L341I
  GenBank ID: AF249278.1
  Entrez Gene: KCNQ5 (a.k.a. Kv7.5, MRD46)
  Promoter: CMV/T7 RNApol
  Cloning method: Restriction Enzyme; 5′ cloning site unknown (unknown if destroyed)
Terms and licenses: Academic/Nonprofit Terms; Industry Terms: Not Available to Industry
Depositor comments: Mutation created in KCNQ5-202 splice variant (Ensembl), referenced to KCNQ5-201 (Ensembl).
How to cite: hKCNQ5(L341I).ires.GFP-pcDNA3 was a gift from Aguan Wei (Addgene plasmid # 204369 ; http://n2t.net/addgene:204369 ; RRID:Addgene_204369)
