[The description below was written by a language model from this plasmid's Addgene catalogue record and pLannotate feature annotations shown in this document.]
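Description:
hKCNQ5(L341I).ires.GFP-pcDNA3 is a mammalian expression plasmid of about 10.2 kb built on the pcDNA3 backbone. It carries a bicistronic cassette encoding a mutant human KCNQ5 (Kv7.5) voltage-gated potassium channel subunit together with EGFP. It is propagated in E. coli through a high-copy ColE1/pUC-type origin with ampicillin selection (AmpR, β-lactamase). The backbone also contains an f1 origin and an SV40 promoter-driven neomycin phosphotransferase cassette with an SV40 poly(A) signal, which can be used for G418 selection of stably transfected mammalian cells.

The payload is transcribed from the CMV immediate-early enhancer/promoter, and a T7 promoter lies immediately downstream of it. The same plasmid can therefore drive expression after transfection of mammalian cell lines or serve as a template for in vitro T7 transcription of cRNA for injection into Xenopus oocytes. The annotation also reports a short Xenopus β-globin 5′-UTR match upstream of the coding sequence, although it is called on the reverse strand. The KCNQ5 open reading frame carries the L341I substitution. The depositor notes that the mutation was made in the KCNQ5-202 splice variant, with residue numbering referenced to KCNQ5-201. An EMCV IRES follows the channel coding sequence and allows cap-independent translation of EGFP from the same transcript, so fluorescence marks cells expressing the untagged channel. The transcript ends at the bGH polyadenylation signal, and an SP6 promoter sits in the opposite orientation just downstream of EGFP.

The associated publication links de novo KCNQ5 mutations to epilepsy and intellectual disability. This fits use of the construct for heterologous expression and functional study of the variant channel, with GFP-positive cells identifying those that express it.
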