Features (pLannotate 1.2.2; 25 found; start..end, strand, type, name):
    577..1296    +  CDS            EGFP: the original enhanced GFP (Yang et al., 1996) mammalian codon-optimized
   1312..1330    -  promoter       SP6 promoter: promoter for bacteriophage SP6 RNA polymerase
   1356..1580    +  polyA_signal   bGH poly(A) signal: bovine growth hormone polyadenylation signal
   1584..1605    +  promoter       SV40 promoter (fragment): SV40 enhancer and early promoter
   1626..2054    +  rep_origin     f1 ori (sequence partly withheld): f1 bacteriophage origin of replication; arrow indicates direction of (+) strand synthesis
   2068..2397    +  promoter       SV40 promoter: SV40 enhancer and early promoter
   2464..3255    +  CDS            neo: KKA2_KLEPN - Also known as kan, nptII. Experimental evidence at protein level: Swiss-Prot protein existence level 1. Resistance to kanamycin, neomycin, paromomycin, ribostamycin, butirosin and gentamicin B. From Klebsiella pneumoniae.
   3279..3437    +  CDS            ble (fragment): BLE_KLEPN - Experimental evidence at protein level: Swiss-Prot protein existence level 1. Binding protein with a strong affinity to the bleomycin family of antibiotics. Binds to CL990; an antimitotic-antibiotic compound. From Klebsiella pneumoniae.
   3432..3553    +  polyA_signal   SV40 poly(A) signal: SV40 polyadenylation signal
   3626..3642    -  protein_bind   lac operator: The lac repressor binds to the lac operator to inhibit transcription in E. coli. This inhibition can be relieved by adding lactose or isopropyl-β-D-thiogalactopyranoside (IPTG). lac repressor encoded by lacI
   3650..3680    -  promoter       lac promoter: promoter for the E. coli lac operon
   3695..3716    -  protein_bind   CAP binding site: CAP binding activates transcription in the presence of cAMP. E. coli catabolite activator protein
   3729..3821    -  CDS            lacI (fragment): lac repressor; lacI; The lac repressor binds to the lac operator to inhibit transcription in E. coli. This inhibition can be relieved by adding lactose or isopropyl-β-D-thiogalactopyranoside (IPTG).
   4004..4592    -  rep_origin     ori: high-copy-number ColE1/pMB1/pBR322/pUC origin of replication
   4763..5623    -  CDS            AmpR: β-lactamase; bla; confers resistance to ampicillin, carbenicillin, and related antibiotics
   5624..5728    -  promoter       AmpR promoter: bla
   5787..5839    -  misc_feature   bom (fragment): basis of mobility region from pBR322
   5994..6373    +  enhancer       CMV enhancer: human cytomegalovirus immediate early enhancer
   6374..6577    +  promoter       CMV promoter: human cytomegalovirus (CMV) immediate early promoter
   6573..6606    +  LTR            5' LTR (truncated) (fragment): truncated 5' long terminal repeat (LTR) from HIV-1
   6622..6640    +  promoter       T7 promoter: promoter for bacteriophage T7 RNA polymerase
   6647..6668    +  misc_feature   MCS (fragment): pBluescript multiple cloning site
   6679..6721    -  5'UTR          Xenopus globin 5'-UTR: translational enhancer from the 5'-UTR of the major beta-globin gene of Xenopus laevis
   6890..9619    +  CDS            KCNQ5: KCNQ5_HUMAN - Experimental evidence at protein level: Swiss-Prot protein existence level 1. Associates with KCNQ3 to form a potassium channel which contributes to M-type current, a slowly activating and deactivating potassium conductance which plays a critical role in determining the subthreshold electrical excitability of neurons. Therefore, it is important in the regulation of neuronal excitability. May contribute, with other potassium channels, to the molecular diversity of a heterogeneous population of M-channels, varying in kinetic and pharmacological properties, which underlie this physi
  10216..576     +  misc_feature   IRES2 (across the origin): internal ribosome entry site (IRES) of the encephalomyocarditis virus (EMCV)
>Addgene plasmid #204369 | hKCNQ5(L341I).ires.GFP-pcDNA3 | addgene full sequence | sequence record 404017 | Addgene NGS Result
CCCCCCCCCCTAACGTTACTGGCCGAAGCCGCTTGGAATAAGGCCGGTGTGCGTTTGTCTATATGTTATT
TTCCACCATATTGCCGTCTTTTGGCAATGTGAGGGCCCGGAAACCTGGCCCTGTCTTCTTGACGAGCATT
CCTAGGGGTCTTTCCCCTCTCGCCAAAGGAATGCAAGGTCTGTTGAATGTCGTGAAGGAAGCAGTTCCTC
TGGAAGCTTCTTGAAGACAAACAACGTCTGTAGCGACCCTTTGCAGGCAGCGGAACCCCCCACCTGGCGA
CAGGTGCCTCTGCGGCCAAAAGCCACGTGTATAAGATACACCTGCAAAGGCGGCACAACCCCAGTGCCAC
GTTGTGAGTTGGATAGTTGTGGAAAGAGTCAAATGGCTCTCCTCAAGCGTATTCAACAAGGGGCTGAAGG
ATGCCCAGAAGGTACCCCATTGTATGGGATCTGATCTGGGGCCTCGGTACACATGCTTTACATGTGTTTA
GTCGAGGTTAAAAAAACGTCTAGGCCCCCCGAACCACGGGGACGTGGTTTTCCTTTGAAAAACACGATGA
TAATATGGCCACAACCATGGTGAGCAAGGGCGAGGAGCTGTTCACCGGGGTGGTGCCCATCCTGGTCGAG
CTGGACGGCGACGTAAACGGCCACAAGTTCAGCGTGTCCGGCGAGGGCGAGGGCGATGCCACCTACGGCA
AGCTGACCCTGAAGTTCATCTGCACCACCGGCAAGCTGCCCGTGCCCTGGCCCACCCTCGTGACCACCCT
GACCTACGGCGTGCAGTGCTTCAGCCGCTACCCCGACCACATGAAGCAGCACGACTTCTTCAAGTCCGCC
ATGCCCGAAGGCTACGTCCAGGAGCGCACCATCTTCTTCAAGGACGACGGCAACTACAAGACCCGCGCCG
AGGTGAAGTTCGAGGGCGACACCCTGGTGAACCGCATCGAGCTGAAGGGCATCGACTTCAAGGAGGACGG
CAACATCCTGGGGCACAAGCTGGAGTACAACTACAACAGCCACAACGTCTATATCATGGCCGACAAGCAG
AAGAACGGCATCAAGGTGAACTTCAAGATCCGCCACAACATCGAGGACGGCAGCGTGCAGCTCGCCGACC
ACTACCAGCAGAACACCCCCATCGGCGACGGCCCCGTGCTGCTGCCCGACAACCACTACCTGAGCACCCA
GTCCGCCCTGAGCAAAGACCCCAACGAGAAGCGCGATCACATGGTCCTGCTGGAGTTCGTGACCGCCGCC
GGGATCACTCTCGGCATGGACGAGCTGTACAAGTAATCTAGAGGGCCCTATTCTATAGTGTCACCTAAAT
GCTAGAGCTCGCTGATCAGCCTCGACTGTGCCTTCTAGTTGCCAGCCATCTGTTGTTTGCCCCTCCCCCG
TGCCTTCCTTGACCCTGGAAGGTGCCACTCCCACTGTCCTTTCCTAATAAAATGAGGAAATTGCATCGCA
TTGTCTGAGTAGGTGTCATTCTATTCTGGGGGGTGGGGTGGGGCAGGACAGCAAGGGGGAGGATTGGGAA
GACAATAGCAGGCATGCTGGGGATGCGGTGGGCTCTATGGCTTCTGAGGCGGAAAGAACCAGCTGGGGCT
CTAGGGGGTATCCCC
[124 nt withheld, positions 1626-1749]
C
[91 nt withheld, positions 1751-1841]
A
[49 nt withheld, positions 1843-1891]
CCTTTGACGTTGGAGTCCACGTTCTTT
[37 nt withheld, positions 1919-1955]
ACCCTATCTCGGTCTATTCTTTTGATTTATAAGGGATTTTGCCGATTTCGGCCTATTGGTTAAAAAATGA
GCTGATTTAACAAAAATTTAACGCGAATTAATTCTGTGGAATGTGTGTCAGTTAGGGTGTGGAAAGTCCC
CAGGCTCCCCAGCAGGCAGAAGTATGCAAAGCATGCATCTCAATTAGTCAGCAACCAGGTGTGGAAAGTC
CCCAGGCTCCCCAGCAGGCAGAAGTATGCAAAGCATGCATCTCAATTAGTCAGCAACCATAGTCCCGCCC
CTAACTCCGCCCATCCCGCCCCTAACTCCGCCCAGTTCCGCCCATTCTCCGCCCCATGGCTGACTAATTT
TTTTTATTTATGCAGAGGCCGAGGCCGCCTCTGCCTCTGAGCTATTCCAGAAGTAGTGAGGAGGCTTTTT
TGGAGGCCTAGGCTTTTGCAAAAAGCTCCCGGGAGCTTGTATATCCATTTTCGGATCTGATCAAGAGACA
GGATGAGGATCGTTTCGCATGATTGAACAAGATGGATTGCACGCAGGTTCTCCGGCCGCTTGGGTGGAGA
GGCTATTCGGCTATGACTGGGCACAACAGACAATCGGCTGCTCTGATGCCGCCGTGTTCCGGCTGTCAGC
GCAGGGGCGCCCGGTTCTTTTTGTCAAGACCGACCTGTCCGGTGCCCTGAATGAACTGCAGGACGAGGCA
GCGCGGCTATCGTGGCTGGCCACGACGGGCGTTCCTTGCGCAGCTGTGCTCGACGTTGTCACTGAAGCGG
GAAGGGACTGGCTGCTATTGGGCGAAGTGCCGGGGCAGGATCTCCTGTCATCTCACCTTGCTCCTGCCGA
GAAAGTATCCATCATGGCTGATGCAATGCGGCGGCTGCATACGCTTGATCCGGCTACCTGCCCATTCGAC
CACCAAGCGAAACATCGCATCGAGCGAGCACGTACTCGGATGGAAGCCGGTCTTGTCGATCAGGATGATC
TGGACGAAGAGCATCAGGGGCTCGCGCCAGCCGAACTGTTCGCCAGGCTCAAGGCGCGCATGCCCGACGG
CGAGGATCTCGTCGTGACCCATGGCGATGCCTGCTTGCCGAATATCATGGTGGAAAATGGCCGCTTTTCT
GGATTCATCGACTGTGGCCGGCTGGGTGTGGCGGACCGCTATCAGGACATAGCGTTGGCTACCCGTGATA
TTGCTGAAGAGCTTGGCGGCGAATGGGCTGACCGCTTCCTCGTGCTTTACGGTATCGCCGCTCCCGATTC
GCAGCGCATCGCCTTCTATCGCCTTCTTGACGAGTTCTTCTGAGCGGGACTCTGGGGTTCGAAATGACCG
ACCAAGCGACGCCCAACCTGCCATCACGAGATTTCGATTCCACCGCCGCCTTCTATGAAAGGTTGGGCTT
CGGAATCGTTTTCCGGGACGCCGGCTGGATGATCCTCCAGCGCGGGGATCTCATGCTGGAGTTCTTCGCC
CACCCCAACTTGTTTATTGCAGCTTATAATGGTTACAAATAAAGCAATAGCATCACAAATTTCACAAATA
AAGCATTTTTTTCACTGCATTCTAGTTGTGGTTTGTCCAAACTCATCAATGTATCTTATCATGTCTGTAT
ACCGTCGACCTCTAGCTAGAGCTTGGCGTAATCATGGTCATAGCTGTTTCCTGTGTGAAATTGTTATCCG
CTCACAATTCCACACAACATACGAGCCGGAAGCATAAAGTGTAAAGCCTGGGGTGCCTAATGAGTGAGCT
AACTCACATTAATTGCGTTGCGCTCACTGCCCGCTTTCCAGTCGGGAAACCTGTCGTGCCAGCTGCATTA
ATGAATCGGCCAACGCGCGGGGAGAGGCGGTTTGCGTATTGGGCGCTCTTCCGCTTCCTCGCTCACTGAC
TCGCTGCGCTCGGTCGTTCGGCTGCGGCGAGCGGTATCAGCTCACTCAAAGGCGGTAATACGGTTATCCA
CAGAATCAGGGGATAACGCAGGAAAGAACATGTGAGCAAAAGGCCAGCAAAAGGCCAGGAACCGTAAAAA
GGCCGCGTTGCTGGCGTTTTTCCATAGGCTCCGCCCCCCTGACGAGCATCACAAAAATCGACGCTCAAGT
CAGAGGTGGCGAAACCCGACAGGACTATAAAGATACCAGGCGTTTCCCCCTGGAAGCTCCCTCGTGCGCT
CTCCTGTTCCGACCCTGCCGCTTACCGGATACCTGTCCGCCTTTCTCCCTTCGGGAAGCGTGGCGCTTTC
TCATAGCTCACGCTGTAGGTATCTCAGTTCGGTGTAGGTCGTTCGCTCCAAGCTGGGCTGTGTGCACGAA
CCCCCCGTTCAGCCCGACCGCTGCGCCTTATCCGGTAACTATCGTCTTGAGTCCAACCCGGTAAGACACG
ACTTATCGCCACTGGCAGCAGCCACTGGTAACAGGATTAGCAGAGCGAGGTATGTAGGCGGTGCTACAGA
GTTCTTGAAGTGGTGGCCTAACTACGGCTACACTAGAAGAACAGTATTTGGTATCTGCGCTCTGCTGAAG
CCAGTTACCTTCGGAAAAAGAGTTGGTAGCTCTTGATCCGGCAAACAAACCACCGCTGGTAGCGGTGGTT
TTTTTGTTTGCAAGCAGCAGATTACGCGCAGAAAAAAAGGATCTCAAGAAGATCCTTTGATCTTTTCTAC
GGGGTCTGACGCTCAGTGGAACGAAAACTCACGTTAAGGGATTTTGGTCATGAGATTATCAAAAAGGATC
TTCACCTAGATCCTTTTAAATTAAAAATGAAGTTTTAAATCAATCTAAAGTATATATGAGTAAACTTGGT
CTGACAGTTACCAATGCTTAATCAGTGAGGCACCTATCTCAGCGATCTGTCTATTTCGTTCATCCATAGT
TGCCTGACTCCCCGTCGTGTAGATAACTACGATACGGGAGGGCTTACCATCTGGCCCCAGTGCTGCAATG
ATACCGCGAGACCCACGCTCACCGGCTCCAGATTTATCAGCAATAAACCAGCCAGCCGGAAGGGCCGAGC
GCAGAAGTGGTCCTGCAACTTTATCCGCCTCCATCCAGTCTATTAATTGTTGCCGGGAAGCTAGAGTAAG
TAGTTCGCCAGTTAATAGTTTGCGCAACGTTGTTGCCATTGCTACAGGCATCGTGGTGTCACGCTCGTCG
TTTGGTATGGCTTCATTCAGCTCCGGTTCCCAACGATCAAGGCGAGTTACATGATCCCCCATGTTGTGCA
AAAAAGCGGTTAGCTCCTTCGGTCCTCCGATCGTTGTCAGAAGTAAGTTGGCCGCAGTGTTATCACTCAT
GGTTATGGCAGCACTGCATAATTCTCTTACTGTCATGCCATCCGTAAGATGCTTTTCTGTGACTGGTGAG
TACTCAACCAAGTCATTCTGAGAATAGTGTATGCGGCGACCGAGTTGCTCTTGCCCGGCGTCAATACGGG
ATAATACCGCGCCACATAGCAGAACTTTAAAAGTGCTCATCATTGGAAAACGTTCTTCGGGGCGAAAACT
CTCAAGGATCTTACCGCTGTTGAGATCCAGTTCGATGTAACCCACTCGTGCACCCAACTGATCTTCAGCA
TCTTTTACTTTCACCAGCGTTTCTGGGTGAGCAAAAACAGGAAGGCAAAATGCCGCAAAAAAGGGAATAA
GGGCGACACGGAAATGTTGAATACTCATACTCTTCCTTTTTCAATATTATTGAAGCATTTATCAGGGTTA
TTGTCTCATGAGCGGATACATATTTGAATGTATTTAGAAAAATAAACAAATAGGGGTTCCGCGCACATTT
CCCCGAAAAGTGCCACCTGACGTCGACGGATCGGGAGATCTCCCGATCCCCTATGGTGCACTCTCAGTAC
AATCTGCTCTGATGCCGCATAGTTAAGCCAGTATCTGCTCCCTGCTTGTGTGTTGGAGGTCGCTGAGTAG
TGCGCGAGCAAAATTTAAGCTACAACAAGGCAAGGCTTGACCGACAATTGCATGAAGAATCTGCTTAGGG
TTAGGCGTTTTGCGCTGCTTCGCGATGTACGGGCCAGATATACGCGTTGACATTGATTATTGACTAGTTA
TTAATAGTAATCAATTACGGGGTCATTAGTTCATAGCCCATATATGGAGTTCCGCGTTACATAACTTACG
GTAAATGGCCCGCCTGGCTGACCGCCCAACGACCCCCGCCCATTGACGTCAATAATGACGTATGTTCCCA
TAGTAACGCCAATAGGGACTTTCCATTGACGTCAATGGGTGGAGTATTTACGGTAAACTGCCCACTTGGC
AGTACATCAAGTGTATCATATGCCAAGTACGCCCCCTATTGACGTCAATGACGGTAAATGGCCCGCCTGG
CATTATGCCCAGTACATGACCTTATGGGACTTTCCTACTTGGCAGTACATCTACGTATTAGTCATCGCTA
TTACCATGGTGATGCGGTTTTGGCAGTACATCAATGGGCGTGGATAGCGGTTTGACTCACGGGGATTTCC
AAGTCTCCACCCCATTGACGTCAATGGGAGTTTGTTTTGGCACCAAAATCAACGGGACTTTCCAAAATGT
CGTAACAACTCCGCCCCATTGACGCAAATGGGCGGTAGGCGTGTACGGTGGGAGGTCTATATAAGCAGAG
CTCTCTGGCTAACTAGAGAACCCACTGCTTACTGGCTTATCGAAATTAATACGACTCACTATAGGGAGAC
CCAAGCTTATCGATACCGTCGACGCTAGCTCTGCCAAAGTTGAGCGTTTATTCTGAGCTTCTGCAAAAAG
AACAAGAAGGGTACCGAGCTCGGATCCACTAGTAACGGCCGCCAGTGTGCTGGAATTCTGCAGATATCCA
TGGCGGCCGCCGCCGCCATGCCCCGCCACCACGCGGGAGGAGAGGAGGGCGGCGCCGCCGGGCTCTGGGT
GAAGAGCGGCGCAGCGGCGGCGGCGGCGGGCGGGGGGCGCTTGGGCAGCGGCATGAAGGATGTGGAGTCG
GGCCGGGGCAGGGTGCTGCTGAACTCGGCAGCCGCCAGGGGCGACGGCCTGCTACTGCTGGGCACCCGCG
CGGCCACGCTTGGTGGCGGCGGCGGTGGCCTGAGGGAGAGCCGCCGGGGCAAGCAGGGGGCCCGGATGAG
CCTGCTGGGGAAGCCGCTCTCTTACACGAGTAGCCAGAGCTGCCGGCGCAACGTCAAGTACCGGCGGGTG
CAGAACTACCTGTACAACGTGCTGGAGAGACCCCGCGGCTGGGCGTTCATCTACCACGCTTTCGTTTTTC
TCCTTGTCTTTGGTTGCTTGATTTTGTCAGTGTTTTCTACCATCCCTGAGCACACAAAATTGGCCTCAAG
TTGCCTCTTGATCCTGGAGTTCGTGATGATTGTCGTCTTTGGTTTGGAGTTCATCATTCGAATCTGGTCT
GCGGGTTGCTGTTGTCGATATAGAGGATGGCAAGGAAGACTGAGGTTTGCTCGAAAGCCCTTCTGTGTTA
TAGATACCATTGTTCTTATCGCTTCAATAGCAGTTGTTTCTGCAAAAACTCAGGGTAATATTTTTGCCAC
GTCTGCACTCAGAAGTCTCCGTTTCCTACAGATCCTCCGCATGGTGCGCATGGACCGAAGGGGAGGCACT
TGGAAATTACTGGGTTCAGTGGTTTATGCTCACAGCAAGGAATTAATCACAGCTTGGTACATAGGATTTT
TGGTTCTTATTTTTTCGTCTTTCCTTGTCTATCTGGTGGAAAAGGATGCCAATAAAGAGTTTTCTACATA
TGCAGATGCTCTCTGGTGGGGCACAATTACATTGACAACTATTGGCTATGGAGACAAAACTCCCCTAACT
TGGCTGGGAAGATTGCTTTCTGCAGGCTTTGCACTCCTTGGCATTTCTTTCTTTGCAATTCCTGCCGGCA
TTCTTGGCTCAGGTTTTGCATTAAAAGTACAAGAACAACACCGCCAGAAACACTTTGAGAAAAGAAGGAA
CCCAGCTGCCAACCTCATTCAGTGTGTTTGGCGTAGTTACGCAGCTGATGAGAAATCTGTTTCCATTGCA
ACCTGGAAGCCACACTTGAAGGCCTTGCACACCTGCAGCCCTACCAAGAAAGAACAAGGGGAAGCATCAA
GCAGTTGGGGACAGTGGACATTGCGTCAGAAGCTAAGTTTTAAGGAGCGAGTGCGCATGGCTAGCCCCAG
GGGCCAGAGTATTAAGAGCCGACAAGCCTCAGTAGGTGACAGGAGGTCCCCAAGCACCGACATCACAGCC
GAGGGCAGTCCCACCAAAGTGCAGAAGAGCTGGAGCTTCAACGACCGAACCCGCTTCCGGCCCTCGCTGC
GCCTCAAAAGTTCTCAGCCAAAACCAGTGATAGATGCTGACACAGCCCTTGGCACTGATGATGTATATGA
TGAAAAAGGATGCCAGTGTGATGTATCAGTGGAAGACCTCACCCCACCACTTAAAACTGTCATTCGAGCT
ATCAGAATTATGAAATTTCATGTTGCAAAACGGAAGTTTAAGGAAACATTACGTCCATATGATGTAAAAG
ATGTCATTGAACAATATTCTGCTGGTCATCTGGACATGTTGTGTAGAATTAAAAGCCTTCAAACACGTGT
TGATCAAATTCTTGGAAAAGGGCAAATCACATCAGATAAGAAGAGCCGAGAGAAAATAACAGCAGAACAT
GAGACCACAGACGATCTCAGTATGCTCGGTCGGGTGGTCAAGGTTGAAAAACAGGTACAGTCCATAGAAT
CCAAGCTGGACTGCCTACTAGACATCTATCAACAGGTCCTTCGGAAAGGCTCTGCCTCAGCCCTCGCTTT
GGCTTCATTCCAGATCCCACCTTTTGAATGTGAACAGACATCTGACTATCAAAGCCCTGTGGATAGCAAA
GATCTTTCGGGTTCCGCACAAAACAGTGGCTGCTTATCCAGATCAACTAGTGCCAACATCTCGAGAGGCC
TGCAGTTCATTCTGACGCCAAATGAGTTCAGTGCCCAGACTTTCTACGCGCTTAGCCCTACTATGCACAG
TCAAGCAACACAGGTGCCAATTAGTCAAAGCGATGGCTCAGCAGTGGCAGCCACCAACACCATTGCAAAC
CAAATAAATACGGCACCCAAGCCAGCAGCCCCAACAACTTTACAGATCCCACCTCCTCTCCCAGCCATCA
AGCATCTGCCCAGGCCAGAAACTCTGCACCCTAACCCTGCAGGCTTACAGGAAAGCATTTCTGACGTCAC
CACCTGCCTTGTTGCCTCCAAGGAAAATGTTCAGGTTGCACAGTCAAATCTCACCAAGGACCGTTCTATG
AGGAAAAGCTTTGACATGGGAGGAGAAACTCTGTTGTCTGTCTGTCCCATGGTGCCGAAGGACTTGGGCA
AATCTTTGTCTGTGCAAAACCTGATCAGGTCGACCGAGGAACTGAATATACAACTTTCAGGGAGTGAGTC
AAGTGGCTCCAGAGGCAGCCAAGATTTTTACCCCAAATGGAGGGAATCCAAATTGTTTATAACTGATGAA
GAGGTGGGTCCCGAAGAGACAGAGACAGACACTTTTGATGCCGCACCGCAGCCTGCCAGGGAAGCTGCCT
TTGCATCAGACTCTCTAAGGACTGGAAGGTCACGATCATCTCAGAGCATTTGTAAGGCAGGAGAAAGTAC
AGATGCCCTCAGCTTGCCTCATGTCAAACTGAAATAAGTTCTTCATTTTCTTTCCAGGCATAGCAGTTCT
TTAGCCATACATATCATTGCATGAACTATTTCGAAAGCCCTTCTAAAAAGTTGAAATTGCAAGAATCGGG
AAGAACATGAAAGGCAGTTTATAAGCCCGTTACCTTTTAATTGCATGAAAATGCATGTTTAGGGATGGCT
AAAATTCCAAGGTGCATCGACATTAACCCACTCATTTAGTAATGTACCTTGAGTTAAAAAGCCTGAGAAA
CCAAACACAGCTAATGCTATGGGGTGTATGAATATGTCAAGTTTAGGTCATTTAGAAGATTTGACACTGT
ATTTTGAAATTATGGGAGTAAACACCTTCAAATTTCAGGCATTTCTGCTTTGTGACTAAATACAAACTAC
ATTTTCAAGATTAGGCCATAATGTATATTTAAACACAATGGCTATCAACAGCTGCTAATAAGGTATCAAC
TAAAGCAGAATTGGGGAATAATAGAAATGGCTGCTTATTTCAAGATATATTTGCCAACCCATTCCTATTC
AGTCATTTTATTATTAATGTAATTTGAATGTCAATTTGTGTGCTTTTGGTGATTTAGCGCCCGGGATCCG
CCCCTCTCCCT
